Addgene plasmid #214400: iLID-tdTomato-Omp25
Purpose: Expresses fusion of iLID with tdTomato and transmembrane domain of Omp25
Depositing lab: Liting Duan. Depositing organization: Chinese University of Hong Kong. Publication: Force-induced tail-autotomy mitochondrial fission and biogenesis of matrix-excluded mitochondrial-derived vesicles for quality control. Liu X, Xu L, Song Y, Zhao Z, Li X, Wong CY, Chen R, Feng J, Gou Y, Qi Y, Chow HM, Yao S, Wang Y, Gao S, Liu X, Duan L. Proc Natl Acad Sci U S A. 2024 Apr 2;121(14):e2217019121. doi: 10.1073/pnas.2217019121. Epub 2024 Mar 28. PubMed 38547062.
Backbone
  Vector backbone: pEGFPN1
  Backbone size w/o insert (bp): 4733
  Total vector size (bp): 6016
  Vector type: Mammalian Expression
Growth in bacteria
  Bacterial resistance: Kanamycin, 50 μg/mL
  Growth temperature: 37°C
  Growth strain: DH5alpha
  Copy number: Unknown
Gene/Insert
  Gene/Insert name: iLID-tdTomato-Omp25 (alt name: omp25)
  Species: R. norvegicus (rat), Synthetic
  Insert size (bp): 2010
  Entrez Gene: Synj2bp (a.k.a. Omp25)
  Promoter: CMV
  Tag / fusion protein: iLID-TdTomato-Omp25 (N terminal on backbone)
  Cloning method: Restriction Enzyme; 5′ cloning site NheI (not destroyed); 3′ cloning site NotI (not destroyed)
  Sequencing primers: 5′ CMV Forward; 3′ SV40pA-R
Terms and licenses: Academic/Nonprofit Terms; Industry Terms: Not Available to Industry
Depositor comments: Please visit https://www.biorxiv.org/content/10.1101/2022.10.27.513965v1 for bioRxiv preprint.
How to cite: iLID-tdTomato-Omp25 was a gift from Liting Duan (Addgene plasmid # 214400 ; http://n2t.net/addgene:214400 ; RRID:Addgene_214400)
