[The description below was written by a language model from this plasmid's Addgene catalogue record and pLannotate feature annotations shown in this document.]
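Description:
iLID-tdTomato-Omp25 is a 6,016 bp mammalian expression plasmid built on the pEGFPN1 backbone, with the insert cloned between NheI and NotI sites. It is propagated in E. coli through a high-copy ColE1/pUC-type origin and also carries an f1 phage origin. A single NeoR/KanR (Tn5 aminoglycoside phosphotransferase) gene serves both hosts. A bacterial bla-type promoter drives it for kanamycin selection, and the SV40 enhancer/early promoter, with an HSV TK polyadenylation signal, allows G418 selection in mammalian cells.

The payload is one fusion open reading frame under the human CMV immediate-early enhancer and promoter, terminated by the SV40 poly(A) signal. It consists of iLID at the N-terminus, the tandem-dimer orange-red fluorescent protein tdTomato in the middle, and a short C-terminal fragment of rat Synj2bp (Omp25) that the record describes as its transmembrane domain. The automated annotation labels the first coding segment as miniSOG. This most likely reflects sequence similarity, since both miniSOG and iLID are engineered from plant phototropin LOV2 domains, and the catalogue entry identifies the segment as iLID. iLID is a light-inducible dimerizer that binds its SspB partner under blue light. The Omp25 tail anchor is commonly used to target proteins to the outer mitochondrial membrane facing the cytosol.

Together these parts should give a red-fluorescent, mitochondria-anchored optogenetic bait to which SspB-tagged proteins could be recruited by illumination. The record does not spell out this use, but the associated publication concerns force-induced mitochondrial fission and mitochondrial-derived vesicles. The annotated large T antigen, ble and bGH poly(A) fragments appear to be minor backbone remnants or partial matches.
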