Features (pLannotate 1.2.2; 16 found; start..end, strand, type, name):
     61..364     +  enhancer       CMV enhancer: human cytomegalovirus immediate early enhancer
    365..568     +  promoter       CMV promoter: human cytomegalovirus (CMV) immediate early promoter
    591..618     +  misc_feature   MCS (fragment): multiple cloning site
    658..975     +  CDS            miniSOG: miniSOG is a basic (constitutively fluorescent) cyan fluorescent protein published in 2011, derived from Arabidopsis thaliana. It requires the cofactor flavin for fluorescence.
   1084..2511    +  CDS            tdTomato: tdTomato is a basic (constitutively fluorescent) orange fluorescent protein published in 2004, derived from Discosoma sp.. It is reported to be a somewhat slowly-maturing tandem dimer with low acid sensitivity.
   2527..2631    +  CDS            Synj2bp (fragment): SYJ2B_RAT - Also known as Omp25. Experimental evidence at protein level: Swiss-Prot protein existence level 1. Regulates endocytosis of activin type 2 receptor kinases through the Ral/RALBP1-dependent pathway and may be involved in suppression of activin-induced signal transduction. From Rattus norvegicus (Rat).
   2698..2781    +  CDS            large T antigen (fragment): large T antigen from SV40 (simian virus 40)
   2804..2925    +  polyA_signal   SV40 poly(A) signal: SV40 polyadenylation signal
   2959..3387    -  rep_origin     f1 ori (sequence partly withheld): f1 bacteriophage origin of replication; arrow indicates direction of (+) strand synthesis
   3414..3518    +  promoter       AmpR promoter: bla
   3520..3877    +  promoter       SV40 promoter: SV40 enhancer and early promoter
   3912..4706    +  CDS            NeoR/KanR: aminoglycoside phosphotransferase from Tn5; aph(3')-II (or nptII); confers resistance to neomycin, kanamycin, and G418 (Geneticin®)
   4727..4879    +  CDS            ble (fragment): BLE_KLEPN - Experimental evidence at protein level: Swiss-Prot protein existence level 1. Binding protein with a strong affinity to the bleomycin family of antibiotics. Binds to CL990; an antimitotic-antibiotic compound. From Klebsiella pneumoniae.
   4938..4985    +  polyA_signal   HSV TK poly(A) signal: herpes simplex virus thymidine kinase polyadenylation signal (Cole and Stacy, 1985)
   5076..5092    -  polyA_signal   bGH poly(A) signal (fragment): bovine growth hormone polyadenylation signal
   5314..5902    +  rep_origin     ori: high-copy-number ColE1/pMB1/pBR322/pUC origin of replication
>Addgene plasmid #214400 | iLID-tdTomato-Omp25 | addgene full sequence | sequence record 426102 | Addgene NGS Result
TAGTTATTAATAGTAATCAATTACGGGGTCATTAGTTCATAGCCCATATATGGAGTTCCGCGTTACATAA
CTTACGGTAAATGGCCCGCCTGGCTGACCGCCCAACGACCCCCGCCCATTGACGTCAATAATGACGTATG
TTCCCATAGTAACGCCAATAGGGACTTTCCATTGACGTCAATGGGTGGAGTATTTACGGTAAACTGCCCA
CTTGGCAGTACATCAAGTGTATCATATGCCAAGTACGCCCCCTATTGACGTCAATGACGGTAAATGGCCC
GCCTGGCATTATGCCCAGTACATGACCTTATGGGACTTTCCTACTTGGCAGTACATCTACGTATTAGTCA
TCGCTATTACCATGGTGATGCGGTTTTGGCAGTACATCAATGGGCGTGGATAGCGGTTTGACTCACGGGG
ATTTCCAAGTCTCCACCCCATTGACGTCAATGGGAGTTTGTTTTGGCACCAAAATCAACGGGACTTTCCA
AAATGTCGTAACAACTCCGCCCCATTGACGCAAATGGGCGGTAGGCGTGTACGGTGGGAGGTCTATATAA
GCAGAGCTGGTTTAGTGAACCGTCAGATCCGCTAGCGCTACCGGACTCAGATCTCGAGGCCACCATGGGG
GAGTTTCTGGCAACCACACTGGAACGGATCGAGAAAAATTTCGTGATTACTGATCCGAGACTGCCTGACA
ACCCAATCATTTTTGCGAGCGATTCCTTCCTGCAGCTGACAGAATATTCTCGGGAAGAGATCCTGGGGCG
CAATTGCCGTTTTCTGCAGGGACCCGAGACAGACCGTGCCACTGTTCGGAAAATCAGAGATGCTATTGAC
AACCAGACTGAAGTGACCGTTCAGCTGATCAATTATACCAAGAGCGGCAAGAAGTTCTGGAACGTGTTCC
ACCTGCAGCCGATGCGCGATTATAAGGGCGACGTCCAGTACTTCATTGGCGTGCAGCTGGATGGCACCGA
ACGTCTTCATGGCGCCGCTGAGCGTGAGGCGGTCTGCCTGATCAAAAAGACAGCCTTTCAGATTGCTGAG
GCAGCGAACGACGAAAATTACTTTGGCGTACCGATGGTGAGCAAGGGCGAGGAGGTCATCAAAGAGTTCA
TGCGCTTCAAGGTGCGCATGGAGGGCTCCATGAACGGCCACGAGTTCGAGATCGAGGGCGAGGGCGAGGG
CCGCCCCTACGAGGGCACCCAGACCGCCAAGCTGAAGGTGACCAAGGGCGGCCCCCTGCCCTTCGCCTGG
GACATCCTGTCCCCCCAGTTCATGTACGGCTCCAAGGCGTACGTGAAGCACCCCGCCGACATCCCCGATT
ACAAGAAGCTGTCCTTCCCCGAGGGCTTCAAGTGGGAGCGCGTGATGAACTTCGAGGACGGCGGTCTGGT
GACCGTGACCCAGGACTCCTCCCTGCAGGACGGCACGCTGATCTACAAGGTGAAGATGCGCGGCACCAAC
TTCCCCCCCGACGGCCCCGTAATGCAGAAGAAGACCATGGGCTGGGAGGCCTCCACCGAGCGCCTGTACC
CCCGCGACGGCGTGCTGAAGGGCGAGATCCACCAGGCCCTGAAGCTGAAGGACGGCGGCCACTACCTGGT
GGAGTTCAAGACCATCTACATGGCCAAGAAGCCCGTGCAACTGCCCGGCTACTACTACGTGGACACCAAG
CTGGACATCACCTCCCACAACGAGGACTACACCATCGTGGAACAGTACGAGCGCTCCGAGGGCCGCCACC
ACCTGTTCCTGGGGCATGGCACCGGCAGCACCGGCAGCGGCAGCTCCGGCACCGCCTCCTCCGAGGACAA
CAACATGGCCGTCATCAAAGAGTTCATGCGCTTCAAGGTGCGCATGGAGGGCTCCATGAACGGCCACGAG
TTCGAGATCGAGGGCGAGGGCGAGGGCCGCCCCTACGAGGGCACCCAGACCGCCAAGCTGAAGGTGACCA
AGGGCGGCCCCCTGCCCTTCGCCTGGGACATCCTGTCCCCCCAGTTCATGTACGGCTCCAAGGCGTACGT
GAAGCACCCCGCCGACATCCCCGATTACAAGAAGCTGTCCTTCCCCGAGGGCTTCAAGTGGGAGCGCGTG
ATGAACTTCGAGGACGGCGGTCTGGTGACCGTGACCCAGGACTCCTCCCTGCAGGACGGCACGCTGATCT
ACAAGGTGAAGATGCGCGGCACCAACTTCCCCCCCGACGGCCCCGTAATGCAGAAGAAGACCATGGGCTG
GGAGGCCTCCACCGAGCGCCTGTACCCCCGCGACGGCGTGCTGAAGGGCGAGATCCACCAGGCCCTGAAG
CTGAAGGACGGCGGCCACTACCTGGTGGAGTTCAAGACCATCTACATGGCCAAGAAGCCCGTGCAACTGC
CCGGCTACTACTACGTGGACACCAAGCTGGACATCACCTCCCACAACGAGGACTACACCATCGTGGAACA
GTACGAGCGCTCCGAGGGCCGCCACCACCTGTTCCTGTACGGCATGGACGAGCTGTACAAGTCCGGACTC
AGATCTGGCGACGGAGAGCCGAGTGGAGTTCCTGTAGCTGTGGTGCTGCTGCCAGTGTTTGCCCTTACCC
TGGTAGCAGTTTGGGCCTTCGTGAGATACCGAAAGCAGCTCTGAGTCGACGATAAAATAAAAGATTTTAT
TTAGTCTCCAGAAAAAGGGGGGGCGGCCGCGACTCTAGATCATAATCAGCCATACCACATTTGTAGAGGT
TTTACTTGCTTTAAAAAACCTCCCACACCTCCCCCTGAACCTGAAACATAAAATGAATGCAATTGTTGTT
GTTAACTTGTTTATTGCAGCTTATAATGGTTACAAATAAAGCAATAGCATCACAAATTTCACAAATAAAG
CATTTTTTTCACTGCATTCTAGTTGTGGTTTGTCCAAACTCATCAATGTATCTTAAGGCGTAAATTGTAA
GCGTTAATATTTTGTTAAAATTCGCGTTAAATTTTTGTTAAATCAGCTCATTTTTTAACCAATAGGCCGA
AATCGGCAAAATCCCTTATAAATCAAAAGAATAGACCGAGATAGGGT
[37 nt withheld, positions 3058-3094]
AAAGAACGTGGACTCCAACGTCAAAGG
[49 nt withheld, positions 3122-3170]
T
[91 nt withheld, positions 3172-3262]
G
[124 nt withheld, positions 3264-3387]
CAGGTGGCACTTTTCGGGGAAATGTGCGCGGAACCCCTATTTGTTTATTTTTCTAAATACATTCAAATAT
GTATCCGCTCATGAGACAATAACCCTGATAAATGCTTCAATAATATTGAAAAAGGAAGAGTCCTGAGGCG
GAAAGAACCAGCTGTGGAATGTGTGTCAGTTAGGGTGTGGAAAGTCCCCAGGCTCCCCAGCAGGCAGAAG
TATGCAAAGCATGCATCTCAATTAGTCAGCAACCAGGTGTGGAAAGTCCCCAGGCTCCCCAGCAGGCAGA
AGTATGCAAAGCATGCATCTCAATTAGTCAGCAACCATAGTCCCGCCCCTAACTCCGCCCATCCCGCCCC
TAACTCCGCCCAGTTCCGCCCATTCTCCGCCCCATGGCTGACTAATTTTTTTTATTTATGCAGAGGCCGA
GGCCGCCTCGGCCTCTGAGCTATTCCAGAAGTAGTGAGGAGGCTTTTTTGGAGGCCTAGGCTTTTGCAAA
GATCGATCAAGAGACAGGATGAGGATCGTTTCGCATGATTGAACAAGATGGATTGCACGCAGGTTCTCCG
GCCGCTTGGGTGGAGAGGCTATTCGGCTATGACTGGGCACAACAGACAATCGGCTGCTCTGATGCCGCCG
TGTTCCGGCTGTCAGCGCAGGGGCGCCCGGTTCTTTTTGTCAAGACCGACCTGTCCGGTGCCCTGAATGA
ACTGCAAGACGAGGCAGCGCGGCTATCGTGGCTGGCCACGACGGGCGTTCCTTGCGCAGCTGTGCTCGAC
GTTGTCACTGAAGCGGGAAGGGACTGGCTGCTATTGGGCGAAGTGCCGGGGCAGGATCTCCTGTCATCTC
ACCTTGCTCCTGCCGAGAAAGTATCCATCATGGCTGATGCAATGCGGCGGCTGCATACGCTTGATCCGGC
TACCTGCCCATTCGACCACCAAGCGAAACATCGCATCGAGCGAGCACGTACTCGGATGGAAGCCGGTCTT
GTCGATCAGGATGATCTGGACGAAGAGCATCAGGGGCTCGCGCCAGCCGAACTGTTCGCCAGGCTCAAGG
CGAGCATGCCCGACGGCGAGGATCTCGTCGTGACCCATGGCGATGCCTGCTTGCCGAATATCATGGTGGA
AAATGGCCGCTTTTCTGGATTCATCGACTGTGGCCGGCTGGGTGTGGCGGACCGCTATCAGGACATAGCG
TTGGCTACCCGTGATATTGCTGAAGAGCTTGGCGGCGAATGGGCTGACCGCTTCCTCGTGCTTTACGGTA
TCGCCGCTCCCGATTCGCAGCGCATCGCCTTCTATCGCCTTCTTGACGAGTTCTTCTGAGCGGGACTCTG
GGGTTCGAAATGACCGACCAAGCGACGCCCAACCTGCCATCACGAGATTTCGATTCCACCGCCGCCTTCT
ATGAAAGGTTGGGCTTCGGAATCGTTTTCCGGGACGCCGGCTGGATGATCCTCCAGCGCGGGGATCTCAT
GCTGGAGTTCTTCGCCCACCCTAGGGGGAGGCTAACTGAAACACGGAAGGAGACAATACCGGAAGGAACC
CGCGCTATGACGGCAATAAAAAGACAGAATAAAACGCACGGTGTTGGGTCGTTTGTTCATAAACGCGGGG
TTCGGTCCCAGGGCTGGCACTCTGTCGATACCCCACCGAGACCCCATTGGGGCCAATACGCCCGCGTTTC
TTCCTTTTCCCCACCCCACCCCCCAAGTTCGGGTGAAGGCCCAGGGCTCGCAGCCAACGTCGGGGCGGCA
GGCCCTGCCATAGCCTCAGGTTACTCATATATACTTTAGATTGATTTAAAACTTCATTTTTAATTTAAAA
GGATCTAGGTGAAGATCCTTTTTGATAATCTCATGACCAAAATCCCTTAACGTGAGTTTTCGTTCCACTG
AGCGTCAGACCCCGTAGAAAAGATCAAAGGATCTTCTTGAGATCCTTTTTTTCTGCGCGTAATCTGCTGC
TTGCAAACAAAAAAACCACCGCTACCAGCGGTGGTTTGTTTGCCGGATCAAGAGCTACCAACTCTTTTTC
CGAAGGTAACTGGCTTCAGCAGAGCGCAGATACCAAATACTGTTCTTCTAGTGTAGCCGTAGTTAGGCCA
CCACTTCAAGAACTCTGTAGCACCGCCTACATACCTCGCTCTGCTAATCCTGTTACCAGTGGCTGCTGCC
AGTGGCGATAAGTCGTGTCTTACCGGGTTGGACTCAAGACGATAGTTACCGGATAAGGCGCAGCGGTCGG
GCTGAACGGGGGGTTCGTGCACACAGCCCAGCTTGGAGCGAACGACCTACACCGAACTGAGATACCTACA
GCGTGAGCTATGAGAAAGCGCCACGCTTCCCGAAGGGAGAAAGGCGGACAGGTATCCGGTAAGCGGCAGG
GTCGGAACAGGAGAGCGCACGAGGGAGCTTCCAGGGGGAAACGCCTGGTATCTTTATAGTCCTGTCGGGT
TTCGCCACCTCTGACTTGAGCGTCGATTTTTGTGATGCTCGTCAGGGGGGCGGAGCCTATGGAAAAACGC
CAGCAACGCGGCCTTTTTACGGTTCCTGGCCTTTTGCTGGCCTTTTGCTCACATGTTCTTTCCTGCGTTA
TCCCCTGATTCTGTGGATAACCGTATTACCGCCATGCAT
